>Addgene plasmid #149325 | pDONR223 SARS-CoV-2 ORF7B_nostop | addgene full sequence | sequence record 296482 | Addgene NGS Result
GCGTACCGCTAGCCAGGAAGAGTTTGTAGAAACGCAAAAAGGCCATCCGTCAGGATGGCCTTCTGCTTAG
TTTGATGCCTGGCAGTTTATGGCGGGCGTCCTGCCCGCCACCCTCCGGGCCGTTGCTTCACAACGTTCAA
ATCCGCTCCCGGCGGATTTGTCCTACTCAGGAGAGCGTTCACCGACAAACAACAGATAAAACGAAAGGCC
CAGTCTTCCGACTGAGCCTTTCGTTTTATTTGATGCCTGGCAGTTCCCTACTCTCGCGTTAACGCTAGCA
TGGATGTTTTCCCAGTCACGACGTTGTAAAACGACGGCCAGTCTTAAGCTCGGGCCCCAAATAATGATTT
TATTTTGACTGATAGTGACCTGTTCGTTGCAACAAATTGATGAGCAATGCTTTTTTATAATGCCAACTTT
GTACAAAAAAGTTGGCATGATCGAGCTGAGCCTGATCGACTTCTACCTGTGCTTCCTGGCCTTCCTGCTG
TTCCTGGTGCTGATCATGCTGATCATCTTCTGGTTCTCCCTGGAGCTGCAGGACCACAACGAAACCTGCC
ACGCTTACCCAACTTTCTTGTACAAAGTTGGCATTATAAGAAAGCATTGCTTATCAATTTGTTGCAACGA
ACAGGTCACTATCAGTCAAAATAAAATCATTATTTGCCATCCAGCTGATATCCCCTATAGTGAGTCGTAT
TACATGGTCATAGCTGTTTCCTGGCAGCTCTGGCCCGTGTCTCAAAATCTCTGATGTTACATTGCACAAG
ATAAAAATATATCATCATGCCTCCTCTAGACCAGCCAGGACAGAAATGCCTCGACTTCGCTGCTACCCAA
GGTTGCCGGGTGACGCACACCGTGGAAACGGATGAAGGCACGAACCCAGTGGACATAAGCCTGTTCGGTT
CGTAAGCTGTAATGCAAGTAGCGTATGCGCTCACGCAACTGGTCCAGAACCTTGACCGAACGCAGCGGTG
GTAACGGCGCAGTGGCGGTTTTCATGGCTTGTTATGACTGTTTTTTTGGGGTACAGTCTATGCCTCGGGC
ATCCAAGCAGCAAGCGCGTTACGCCGTGGGTCGATGTTTGATGTTATGGAGCAGCAACGATGTTACGCAG
CAGGGCAGTCGCCCTAAAACAAAGTTAAACATTATGAGGGAAGCGGTGATCGCCGAAGTATCGACTCAAC
TATCAGAGGTAGTTGGCGTCATCGAGCGCCATCTCGAACCGACGTTGCTGGCCGTACATTTGTACGGCTC
CGCAGTGGATGGCGGCCTGAAGCCACACAGTGATATTGATTTGCTGGTTACGGTGACCGTAAGGCTTGAT
GAAACAACGCGGCGAGCTTTGATCAACGACCTTTTGGAAACTTCGGCTTCCCCTGGAGAGAGCGAGATTC
TCCGCGCTGTAGAAGTCACCATTGTTGTGCACGACGACATCATTCCGTGGCGTTATCCAGCTAAGCGCGA
ACTGCAATTTGGAGAATGGCAGCGCAATGACATTCTTGCAGGTATCTTCGAGCCAGCCACGATCGACATT
GATCTGGCTATCTTGCTGACAAAAGCAAGAGAACATAGCGTTGCCTTGGTAGGTCCAGCGGCGGAGGAAC
TCTTTGATCCGGTTCCTGAACAGGATCTATTTGAGGCGCTAAATGAAACCTTAACGCTATGGAACTCGCC
GCCCGACTGGGCTGGCGATGAGCGAAATGTAGTGCTTACGTTGTCCCGCATTTGGTACAGCGCAGTAACC
GGCAAAATCGCGCCGAAGGATGTCGCTGCCGACTGGGCAATGGAGCGCCTGCCGGCCCAGTATCAGCCCG
TCATACTTGAAGCTAGACAGGCTTATCTTGGACAAGAAGAAGATCGCTTGGCCTCGCGCGCAGATCAGTT
GGAAGAATTTGTCCACTACGTGAAAGGCGAGATCACCAAGGTAGTCGGCAAATAACCCTCGAGCCACCCA
TGACCAAAATCCCTTAACGTGAGTTACGCGTCGTTCCACTGAGCGTCAGACCCCGTAGAAAAGATCAAAG
GATCTTCTTGAGATCCTTTTTTTCTGCGCGTAATCTGCTGCTTGCAAACAAAAAAACCACCGCTACCAGC
GGTGGTTTGTTTGCCGGATCAAGAGCTACCAACTCTTTTTCCGAAGGTAACTGGCTTCAGCAGAGCGCAG
ATACCAAATACTGTTCTTCTAGTGTAGCCGTAGTTAGGCCACCACTTCAAGAACTCTGTAGCACCGCCTA
CATACCTCGCTCTGCTAATCCTGTTACCAGTGGCTGCTGCCAGTGGCGATAAGTCGTGTCTTACCGGGTT
GGACTCAAGACGATAGTTACCGGATAAGGCGCAGCGGTCGGGCTGAACGGGGGGTTCGTGCACACAGCCC
AGCTTGGAGCGAACGACCTACACCGAACTGAGATACCTACAGCGTGAGCTATGAGAAAGCGCCACGCTTC
CCGAAGGGAGAAAGGCGGACAGGTATCCGGTAAGCGGCAGGGTCGGAACAGGAGAGCGCACGAGGGAGCT
TCCAGGGGGAAACGCCTGGTATCTTTATAGTCCTGTCGGGTTTCGCCACCTCTGACTTGAGCGTCGATTT
TTGTGATGCTCGTCAGGGGGGCGGAGCCTATGGAAAAACGCCAGCAACGCGGCCTTTTTACGGTTCCTGG
CCTTTTGCTGGCCTTTTGCTCACATGTTCTTTCCTGCGTTATCCCCTGATTCTGTGGATAACCGTATTAC
CGCCTTTGAGTGAGCTGATACCGCTCGCCGCAGCCGAACGACCGAGCGCAGCGAGTCAGTGAGCGAGGAA
GCGGAAGAGCGCCCAATACGCAAACCGCCTCTCCCCGCGCGTTGGCCGATTCATTAATGCAGCTGGCACG
ACAGGTTTCCCGACTGGAAAGCGGGCAGTGAGCGCAACGCAATTAATAC
Features (pLannotate 1.2.2; 12 found; start..end, strand, type, name):
     37..64      -  terminator     rrnB T2 terminator: transcription terminator T2 from the E. coli rrnB gene
    196..239     +  terminator     rrnB T1 terminator: Escherichia coli rrnB; transcription terminator T1 from the E. coli rrnB gene
    286..322     -  CDS            lacZα (fragment): LacZα fragment of β-galactosidase; lacZ fragment
    339..434     +  protein_bind   attL3: mutant version of attL; recombination site for the Gateway® LR reaction LR Clonase™
    437..565     +  CDS            NS7B_SARS2: Experimental evidence at protein level: Swiss-Prot protein existence level 1. From Severe acute respiratory syndrome coronavirus 2 (2019-nCoV) (SARS-CoV-2).
    567..666     -  protein_bind   attL2: mutant version of attL; recombination site for the Gateway® LR reaction LR Clonase™
    684..702     -  promoter       T7 promoter: promoter for bacteriophage T7 RNA polymerase
    892..915     +  promoter       Pc promoter (fragment): intI1 (promoter lies within the coding sequence); class 1 integron promoter
   1091..1147    +  CDS            GmR (fragment): gentamycin acetyltransferase; aacC1; confers resistance to gentamycin
   1154..1945    +  CDS            SmR: aminoglycoside adenylyltransferase (Murphy, 1985); aadA; confers resistance to spectinomycin and streptomycin
   2038..2626    +  rep_origin     ori: high-copy-number ColE1/pMB1/pBR322/pUC origin of replication
   2809..2901    +  CDS            lacI (fragment): lac repressor; lacI; The lac repressor binds to the lac operator to inhibit transcription in E. coli. This inhibition can be relieved by adding lactose or isopropyl-β-D-thiogalactopyranoside (IPTG).
