[The description below was written by a language model from this plasmid's Addgene catalogue record and pLannotate feature annotations shown in this document.]
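Description:
pDONR223 SARS-CoV-2 ORF7B_nostop is a Gateway-compatible entry clone built on the pDONR223 backbone and carrying the coding sequence of ORF7b from SARS-CoV-2 isolate Wuhan-Hu-1. It is maintained in E. coli through a high-copy ColE1/pUC-type origin and selected with spectinomycin via the aadA (SmR) aminoglycoside adenylyltransferase gene, which lies downstream of a fragment of the class 1 integron Pc promoter and a remnant of a gentamicin resistance gene. The sequenced plasmid is 2,919 nt. This is smaller than the 5,005 bp listed for the empty donor vector, as expected when the donor's attP-flanked selection cassette is replaced by a short insert during the BP reaction.

The 129 bp insert was made synthetically and codon-optimised, so it differs from the viral sequence by many synonymous changes while encoding the same protein. It is flanked by two attL recombination sites (annotated by the software as attL3 and attL2), which allow LR Clonase-mediated transfer of the ORF into any compatible destination vector. The stop codon has been omitted, so the ORF can be read through into a C-terminal tag or fusion partner supplied by the destination vector. The entry clone has no dedicated expression promoter for the insert: a T7 promoter sits just outside the attL2 site in reverse orientation, and rrnB T1 and T2 terminators upstream insulate the cassette from read-through transcription. Short lacZα and lacI fragments are backbone remnants. The plasmid belongs to a collection of SARS-CoV-2 coding regions intended as a flexible source for building expression constructs.
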