Addgene plasmid #149325: pDONR223 SARS-CoV-2 ORF7B_nostop
Purpose: Gateway-compatible Entry vector, with insert of ORF7B gene's CDS from SARS-CoV-2 isolate Wuhan-Hu-1. Does not contain stop codon.
Depositing lab: Fritz Roth. Depositing organization: Sinai Health System. Publication: A Comprehensive, Flexible Collection of SARS-CoV-2 Coding Regions. Kim DK, Knapp JJ, Kuang D, Chawla A, Cassonnet P, Lee H, Sheykhkarimli D, Samavarchi-Tehrani P, Abdouni H, Rayhan A, Li R, Pogoutse O, Coyaud E, van der Werf S, Demeret C, Gingras AC, Taipale M, Raught B, Jacob Y, Roth FP. G3 (Bethesda). 2020 Aug 6. pii: g3.120.401554. doi: 10.1534/g3.120.401554. PubMed 32763951.
Backbone
  Vector backbone: pDONR223
  Backbone manufacturer: Rual et al, Genome Res. 14:2128-2135, 2004.
  Backbone size w/o insert (bp): 5005
  Vector type: Gateway-compatible Entry vector
Growth in bacteria
  Bacterial resistance: Spectinomycin, 50 μg/mL
  Growth temperature: 37°C
  Growth strain: DH5alpha
  Copy number: Unknown
Gene/Insert
  Gene/Insert name: ORF7B
  Species: SARS-CoV-2 isolate Wuhan-Hu-1
  Insert size (bp): 129
  Mutation: Many synonymous changes due to codon optimization
  Entrez Gene: ORF7b (a.k.a. GU280_gp08)
  Cloning method: Gateway Cloning
  Sequencing primers: 5′ M13F; 3′ M13R
Resource information
  A portion of this plasmid was derived from a plasmid made by: Synthesized from GenScript
Terms and licenses: Academic/Nonprofit Terms; Industry Terms
How to cite: pDONR223 SARS-CoV-2 ORF7B_nostop was a gift from Fritz Roth (Addgene plasmid # 149325 ; http://n2t.net/addgene:149325 ; RRID:Addgene_149325)
