>Addgene plasmid #149325 | pDONR223 SARS-CoV-2 ORF7B_nostop | depositor partial sequence | sequence record 291932 | Inserted CDS without stop codon
ATGATCGAGCTGAGCCTGATCGACTTCTACCTGTGCTTCCTGGCCTTCCTGCTGTTCCTGGTGCTGATCA
TGCTGATCATCTTCTGGTTCTCCCTGGAGCTGCAGGACCACAACGAAACCTGCCACGCT
